>Addgene plasmid #199637 | pLenti-SwitchON-sgCh2-2 | addgene full sequence | sequence record 395062 | Addgene NGS Result
GTCGACGGATCGGGAGATCTCCCGATCCCCTATGGTGCACTCTCAGTACAATCTGCTCTGATGCCGCATA
GTTAAGCCAGTATCTGCTCCCTGCTTGTGTGTTGGAGGTCGCTGAGTAGTGCGCGAGCAAAATTTAAGCT
ACAACAAGGCAAGGCTTGACCGACAATTGCATGAAGAATCTGCTTAGGGTTAGGCGTTTTGCGCTGCTTC
GCGATGTACGGGCCAGATATACGCGCGCGTTGACATTGATTATTGACTAGTTATTAATAGTAATCAATTA
CGGGGTCATTAGTTCATAGCCCATATATGGAGTTCCGCGTTACATAACTTACGGTAAATGGCCCGCCTGG
CTGACCGCCCAACGACCCCCGCCCATTGACGTCAATAATGACGTATGTTCCCATAGTAACGCCAATAGGG
ACTTTCCATTGACGTCAATGGGTGGAGTATTTACGGTAAACTGCCCACTTGGCAGTACATCAAGTGTATC
ATATGCCAAGTACGCCCCCTATTGACGTCAATGACGGTAAATGGCCCGCCTGGCATTATGCCCAGTACAT
GACCTTATGGGACTTTCCTACTTGGCAGTACATCTACGTATTAGTCATCGCTATTACCATGGTGATGCGG
TTTTGGCAGTACATCAATGGGCGTGGATAGCGGTTTGACTCACGGGGATTTCCAAGTCTCCACCCCATTG
ACGTCAATGGGAGTTTGTTTTGGCACCAAAATCAACGGGACTTTCCAAAATGTCGTAACAACTCCGCCCC
ATTGACGCAAATGGGCGGTAGGCGTGTACGGTGGGAGGTCTATATAAGCAGCGCGTTTTGCCTGTACTGG
GTCTCTCTGGTTAGACCAGATCTGAGCCTGGGAGCTCTCTGGCTAACTAGGGAACCCACTGCTTAAGCCT
CAATAAAGCTTGCCTTGAGTGCTTCAAGTAGTGTGTGCCCGTCTGTTGTGTGACTCTGGTAACTAGAGAT
CCCTCAGACCCTTTTAGTCAGTGTGGAAAATCTCTAGCAGTGGCGCCCGAACAGGGACTTGAAAGCGAAA
GGGAAACCAGAGGAGCTCTCTCGACGCAGGACTCGGCTTGCTGAAGCGCGCACGGCAAGAGGCGAGGGGC
GGCGACTGGTGAGTACGCCAAAAATTTTGACTAGCGGAGGCTAGAAGGAGAGAGATGGGTGCGAGAGCGT
CAGTATTAAGCGGGGGAGAATTAGATCGCGATGGGAAAAAATTCGGTTAAGGCCAGGGGGAAAGAAAAAA
TATAAATTAAAACATATAGTATGGGCAAGCAGGGAGCTAGAACGATTCGCAGTTAATCCTGGCCTGTTAG
AAACATCAGAAGGCTGTAGACAAATACTGGGACAGCTACAACCATCCCTTCAGACAGGATCAGAAGAACT
TAGATCATTATATAATACAGTAGCAACCCTCTATTGTGTGCATCAAAGGATAGAGATAAAAGACACCAAG
GAAGCTTTAGACAAGATAGAGGAAGAGCAAAACAAAAGTAAGACCACCGCACAGCAAGCGGCCGCTGATC
TTCAGACCTGGAGGAGGAGATATGAGGGACAATTGGAGAAGTGAATTATATAAATATAAAGTAGTAAAAA
TTGAACCATTAGGAGTAGCACCCACCAAGGCAAAGAGAAGAGTGGTGCAGAGAGAAAAAAGAGCAGTGGG
AATAGGAGCTTTGTTCCTTGGGTTCTTGGGAGCAGCAGGAAGCACTATGGGCGCAGCGTCAATGACGCTG
ACGGTACAGGCCAGACAATTATTGTCTGGTATAGTGCAGCAGCAGAACAATTTGCTGAGGGCTATTGAGG
CGCAACAGCATCTGTTGCAACTCACAGTCTGGGGCATCAAGCAGCTCCAGGCAAGAATCCTGGCTGTGGA
AAGATACCTAAAGGATCAACAGCTCCTGGGGATTTGGGGTTGCTCTGGAAAACTCATTTGCACCACTGCT
GTGCCTTGGAATGCTAGTTGGAGTAATAAATCTCTGGAACAGATTTGGAATCACACGACCTGGATGGAGT
GGGACAGAGAAATTAACAATTACACAAGCTTAATACACTCCTTAATTGAAGAATCGCAAAACCAGCAAGA
AAAGAATGAACAAGAATTATTGGAATTAGATAAATGGGCAAGTTTGTGGAATTGGTTTAACATAACAAAT
TGGCTGTGGTATATAAAATTATTCATAATGATAGTAGGAGGCTTGGTAGGTTTAAGAATAGTTTTTGCTG
TACTTTCTATAGTGAATAGAGTTAGGCAGGGATATTCACCATTATCGTTTCAGACCCACCTCCCAACCCC
GAGGGGACCCGACAGGCCCGAAGGAATAGAAGAAGAAGGTGGAGAGAGAGACAGAGACAGATCCATTCGA
TTAGTGAACGGATCGGCACTGCGTGCGCCAATTCTGCAGACAAATGGCAGTATTCATCCACAATTTTAAA
AGAAAAGGGGGGATTGGGGGGTACAGTGCAGGGGAAAGAATAGTAGACATAATAGCAACAGACATACAAA
CTAAAGAATTACAAAAACAAATTACAAAAATTCAAAATTTTCGGGTTTATTACAGGGACAGGCTAGCCTC
TAGGCGCCGGAATTGAAGATCTCCGCGGTTAATTAAAATGATACGGAACGTATGAAGAGTTTACTCCCTA
TCAGTGATAGAGAACGTATGYMGASTTTACTCCCTATCAGTGATAGAGAACGATGTCGAGTTTACTCCCT
ATCAGTGATAGAGAACGTATGTCGAGTTTACTCCCTATCAGTGATAGAGAACGTATGTCGAGTTTACTCC
CTATCAGTGATAGAGAACGTATGTCGAGTTTATCCCTATCAGTGATAGAGAACGTATGTCGAGTTTACTC
CCTATCAGTGATAGAGAACGTATGTCGAGGTAGGTGTGTACGGGCCCCAGAAACATTGTGACTTCGTGGC
AGAGCCCATGGGGGAGAAGCCAGTGGGGAGCCTGGCTGGGATTGGTGAAGTCCTGGGCAAGAAGCTGGAG
GAAAGGGGTTTTGACAAGGCCTATGTTGTCCTTGGCCAGTTTCTGGTGCTAAAGAAAGATGAAGACCTCT
TCCGGGAATGGCTGAAAGACACTTGTGGCGCCAACGCCAAGCAGTCCCGGGACTGCTTCGGATGCCTTCG
AGAGTGGTGCGACGCCGACCACCGGATCTGTCTTGATCTAGGAGCTACTCATCAACGGTCACATGTGAGG
GCCTATTTCCCATGATTCCTTCATATTTGCATATACGATACAAGGCTGTTAGAGAGATAATTGGAATTAA
TTTGACTGTAAACACAAAGATATTAGTACAAAATACGTGACGTAGAAAGTAATAATTTCTTGGGTAGTTT
GCAGTTTTAAAATTATGTTTTAAAATGGACTATCATATGCTTACCGTAACTTGAAAGTATTTCGATTTCT
TGGCTTTATATATCTTGTGGAAAGGACGAAACACCGGGTGTGCGTATGAAGCAGTGGTTTAAGAGCTATG
CTGATAACTTCGTATAGCATACATTATACGAAGTTATTTTTTTTTTTTGCGGCCGCCCAGAATTCTGGCC
TGCAGGATAACTTCGTATAGCATACATTATACGAAGTTATCAGCATAGCAAGTTTAAATAAGGCTAGTCC
GTTATCAACTTGAAAAAGTGGCACCGAGTCGGTGCTTTTTTGTTTTAGAGCTAGAAATAGCAAGTTAAAA
TAAGGCTAGTCCGTTTTTAGCGCGTGCGCCAATTCTGCAGACAAATGGCTCTAGAGGTACCCGTTAAGAT
CGGAAGAGCACACGTCTGAACTCCAGTCACAAAATTATCTCGTATGCCGTCTTATGCTTGTTAATTAACA
ATTGACGCGTAATTCTACCGGCTAGCGATCTAATTCTACCGGGTAGGGGAGGCGCTTTTCCCAAGGCAGT
CTGGAGCATGCGCTTTAGCAGCCCCGCTGGGCACTTGGCGCTACACAAGTGGCCTCTGGCCTCGCACACA
TTCCACATCCACCGGTAGGCGCCAACCGGCTCCGTTCTTTGGTGGCCCCTTCGCGCCACCTTCTACTCCT
CCCCTAGTCAGGAAGTTCCCCCCCGCCCCGCAGCTCGCGTCGTGCAGGACGTGACAAATGGAAGTAGCAC
CTCTCACTAGTCTCGTGCAGATGGACAGCACCGCTGAGCAATGGAAGCGGGTAGGCCTTTGGGGCAGCGG
CCAATAGCAGCTTTGCTCCTTCGCTTTCCGGGCTCAGGGGCGGGGCGGGCGCCCGAAGGTCCTCCGGAGG
CCCGGCATTCTGCACGCTTCAAAAGCGCACGTCTGCCGCGCTGTTCTCCTCTTCCTCATCTCCGGGCCTT
TCGACCTGCAGCCAATTGTACAAGGGCAGCGGCGCCACCAACTTCAGCCTGCTGAAGCAGGCCGGCGACG
TGGAGGAGAACCCCGGCCCCATGATTGAACAAGATGGATTGCACGCAGGTTCTCCGGCCGCTTGGGTGGA
GAGGCTATTCGGCTATGACTGGGCACAACAGACAATCGGCTGCTCTGATGCCGCCGTGTTCCGGCTGTCA
GCGCAGGGGCGCCCGGTTCTTTTTGTCAAGACCGACCTGTCCGGTGCCCTGAATGAACTGCAGGACGAGG
CAGCGCGGCTATCGTGGCTGGCCACGACGGGCGTTCCTTGCGCAGCTGTGCTCGACGTTGTCACTGAAGC
GGGAAGGGACTGGCTGCTATTGGGCGAAGTGCCGGGGCAGGATCTCCTGTCATCTCACCTTGCTCCTGCC
GAGAAAGTATCCATCATGGCTGATGCAATGCGGCGGCTGCATACGCTTGATCCGGCTACCTGCCCATTCG
ACCACCAAGCGAAACATCGCATCGAGCGAGCACGTACTCGGATGGAAGCCGGTCTTGTCGATCAGGATGA
TCTGGACGAAGAGCATCAGGGGCTCGCGCCAGCCGAACTGTTCGCCAGGCTCAAGGCGCGCATGCCCGAC
GGCGAGGATCTCGTCGTGACCCATGGCGATGCCTGCTTGCCGAATATCATGGTGGAAAATGGCCGCTTTT
CTGGATTCATCGACTGTGGCCGGCTGGGTGTGGCGGACCGCTATCAGGACATAGCGTTGGCTACCCGTGA
TATTGCTGAAGAGCTTGGCGGCGAATGGGCTGACCGCTTCCTCGTGCTTTACGGTATCGCCGCTCCCGAT
TCGCAGCGCATCGCCTTCTATCGCCTTCTTGACGAGTTCTTCTGAATTCGATATCAAGCTTATCGGTAAT
CAACCTCTGGATTACAAAATTTGTGAAAGATTGACTGGTATTCTTAACTATGTTGCTCCTTTTACGCTAT
GTGGATACGCTGCTTTAATGCCTTTGTATCATGCTATTGCTTCCCGTATGGCTTTCATTTTCTCCTCCTT
GTATAAATCCTGGTTGCTGTCTCTTTATGAGGAGTTGTGGCCCGTTGTCAGGCAACGTGGCGTGGTGTGC
ACTGTGTTTGCTGACGCAACCCCCACTGGTTGGGGCATTGCCACCACCTGTCAGCTCCTTTCCGGGACTT
TCGCTTTCCCCCTCCCTATTGCCACGGCGGAACTCATCGCCGCCTGCCTTGCCCGCTGCTGGACAGGGGC
TCGGCTGTTGGGCACTGACAATTCCGTGGTGTTGTCGGGGAAATCATCGTCCTTTCCTTGGCTGCTCGCC
TGTGTTGCCACCTGGATTCTGCGCGGGACGTCCTTCTGCTACGTCCCTTCGGCCCTCAATCCAGCGGACC
TTCCTTCCCGCGGCCTGCTGCCGGCTCTGCGGCCTCTTCCGCGTCTTCGCCTTCGCCCTCAGACGAGTCG
GATCTCCCTTTGGGCCGCCTCCCCGCATCGATACCGTCGACCTCGAGACCTAGAAAAACATGGAGCAATC
ACAAGTAGCAATACAGCAGCTACCAATGCTGATTGTGCCTGGCTAGAAGCACAAGAGGAGGAGGAGGTGG
GTTTTCCAGTCACACCTCAGGTACCTTTAAGACCAATGACTTACAAGGCAGCTGTAGATCTTAGCCACTT
TTTAAAAGAAAAGGGGGGACTGGAAGGGCTAATTCACTCCCAACGAAGACAAGATATCCTTGATCTGTGG
ATCTACCACACACAAGGCTACTTCCCTGATTGGCAGAACTACACACCAGGGCCAGGGATCAGATATCCAC
TGACCTTTGGATGGTGCTACAAGCTAGTACCAGTTGAGCAAGAGAAGGTAGAAGAAGCCAATGAAGGAGA
GAACACCCGCTTGTTACACCCTGTGAGCCTGCATGGGATGGATGACCCGGAGAGAGAAGTATTAGAGTGG
AGGTTTGACAGCCGCCTAGCATTTCATCACATGGCCCGAGAGCTGCATCCGGACTGTACTGGGTCTCTCT
GGTTAGACCAGATCTGAGCCTGGGAGCTCTCTGGCTAACTAGGGAACCCACTGCTTAAGCCTCAATAAAG
CTTGCCTTGAGTGCTTCAAGTAGTGTGTGCCCGTCTGTTGTGTGACTCTGGTAACTAGAGATCCCTCAGA
CCCTTTTAGTCAGTGTGGAAAATCTCTAGCAGGGCCCGTTTAAACCCGCTGATCAGCCTCGACTGTGCCT
TCTAGTTGCCAGCCATCTGTTGTTTGCCCCTCCCCCGTGCCTTCCTTGACCCTGGAAGGTGCCACTCCCA
CTGTCCTTTCCTAATAAAATGAGGAAATTGCATCGCATTGTCTGAGTAGGTGTCATTCTATTCTGGGGGG
TGGGGTGGGGCAGGACAGCAAGGGGGAGGATTGGGAAGACAATAGCAGGCATGCTGGGGATGCGGTGGGC
TCTATGGCTTCTGAGGCGGAAAGAACCAGCTGGGGCTCTAGGGGGTATCCCC
[124 nt withheld, positions 6843-6966]
C
[91 nt withheld, positions 6968-7058]
A
[49 nt withheld, positions 7060-7108]
CCTTTGACGTTGGAGTCCACGTTCTTT
[37 nt withheld, positions 7136-7172]
ACCCTATCTCGGTCTATTCTTTTGATTTATAAGGGATTTTGCCGATTTCGGCCTATTGGTTAAAAAATGA
GCTGATTTAACAAAAATTTAACGCGAATTAATTCTGTGGAATGTGTGTCAGTTAGGGTGTGGAAAGTCCC
CAGGCTCCCCAGCAGGCAGAAGTATGCAAAGCATGCATCTCAATTAGTCAGCAACCAGGTGTGGAAAGTC
CCCAGGCTCCCCAGCAGGCAGAAGTATGCAAAGCATGCATCTCAATTAGTCAGCAACCATAGTCCCGCCC
CTAACTCCGCCCATCCCGCCCCTAACTCCGCCCAGTTCCGCCCATTCTCCGCCCCATGGCTGACTAATTT
TTTTTATTTATGCAGAGGCCGAGGCCGCCTCTGCCTCTGAGCTATTCCAGAAGTAGTGAGGAGGCTTTTT
TGGAGGCCTAGGCTTTTGCAAAAAGCTCCCGGGAGCTTGTATATCCATTTTCGGATCTGATCAGCACGTG
TTGACAATTAATCATCGGCATAGTATATCGGCATAGTATAATACGACAAGGTGAGGAACTAAACCATGGC
CAAGTTGACCAGTGCCGTTCCGGTGCTCACCGCGCGCGACGTCGCCGGAGCGGTCGAGTTCTGGACCGAC
CGGCTCGGGTTCTCCCGGGACTTCGTGGAGGACGACTTCGCCGGTGTGGTCCGGGACGACGTGACCCTGT
TCATCAGCGCGGTCCAGGACCAGGTGGTGCCGGACAACACCCTGGCCTGGGTGTGGGTGCGCGGCCTGGA
CGAGCTGTACGCCGAGTGGTCGGAGGTCGTGTCCACGAACTTCCGGGACGCCTCCGGGCCGGCCATGACC
GAGATCGGCGAGCAGCCGTGGGGGCGGGAGTTCGCCCTGCGCGACCCGGCCGGCAACTGCGTGCACTTCG
TGGCCGAGGAGCAGGACTGACACGTGCTACGAGATTTCGATTCCACCGCCGCCTTCTATGAAAGGTTGGG
CTTCGGAATCGTTTTCCGGGACGCCGGCTGGATGATCCTCCAGCGCGGGGATCTCATGCTGGAGTTCTTC
GCCCACCCCAACTTGTTTATTGCAGCTTATAATGGTTACAAATAAAGCAATAGCATCACAAATTTCACAA
ATAAAGCATTTTTTTCACTGCATTCTAGTTGTGGTTTGTCCAAACTCATCAATGTATCTTATCATGTCTG
TATACCGTCGACCTCTAGCTAGAGCTTGGCGTAATCATGGTCATAGCTGTTTCCTGTGTGAAATTGTTAT
CCGCTCACAATTCCACACAACATACGAGCCGGAAGCATAAAGTGTAAAGCCTGGGGTGCCTAATGAGTGA
GCTAACTCACATTAATTGCGTTGCGCTCACTGCCCGCTTTCCAGTCGGGAAACCTGTCGTGCCAGCTGCA
TTAATGAATCGGCCAACGCGCGGGGAGAGGCGGTTTGCGTATTGGGCGCTCTTCCGCTTCCTCGCTCACT
GACTCGCTGCGCTCGGTCGTTCGGCTGCGGCGAGCGGTATCAGCTCACTCAAAGGCGGTAATACGGTTAT
CCACAGAATCAGGGGATAACGCAGGAAAGAACATGTGAGCAAAAGGCCAGCAAAAGGCCAGGAACCGTAA
AAAGGCCGCGTTGCTGGCGTTTTTCCATAGGCTCCGCCCCCCTGACGAGCATCACAAAAATCGACGCTCA
AGTCAGAGGTGGCGAAACCCGACAGGACTATAAAGATACCAGGCGTTTCCCCCTGGAAGCTCCCTCGTGC
GCTCTCCTGTTCCGACCCTGCCGCTTACCGGATACCTGTCCGCCTTTCTCCCTTCGGGAAGCGTGGCGCT
TTCTCATAGCTCACGCTGTAGGTATCTCAGTTCGGTGTAGGTCGTTCGCTCCAAGCTGGGCTGTGTGCAC
GAACCCCCCGTTCAGCCCGACCGCTGCGCCTTATCCGGTAACTATCGTCTTGAGTCCAACCCGGTAAGAC
ACGACTTATCGCCACTGGCAGCAGCCACTGGTAACAGGATTAGCAGAGCGAGGTATGTAGGCGGTGCTAC
AGAGTTCTTGAAGTGGTGGCCTAACTACGGCTACACTAGAAGAACAGTATTTGGTATCTGCGCTCTGCTG
AAGCCAGTTACCTTCGGAAAAAGAGTTGGTAGCTCTTGATCCGGCAAACAAACCACCGCTGGTAGCGGTG
GTTTTTTTGTTTGCAAGCAGCAGATTACGCGCAGAAAAAAAGGATCTCAAGAAGATCCTTTGATCTTTTC
TACGGGGTCTGACGCTCAGTGGAACGAAAACTCACGTTAAGGGATTTTGGTCATGAGATTATCAAAAAGG
ATCTTCACCTAGATCCTTTTAAATTAAAAATGAAGTTTTAAATCAATCTAAAGTATATATGAGTAAACTT
GGTCTGACAGTTACCAATGCTTAATCAGTGAGGCACCTATCTCAGCGATCTGTCTATTTCGTTCATCCAT
AGTTGCCTGACTCCCCGTCGTGTAGATAACTACGATACGGGAGGGCTTACCATCTGGCCCCAGTGCTGCA
ATGATACCGCGAGACCCACGCTCACCGGCTCCAGATTTATCAGCAATAAACCAGCCAGCCGGAAGGGCCG
AGCGCAGAAGTGGTCCTGCAACTTTATCCGCCTCCATCCAGTCTATTAATTGTTGCCGGGAAGCTAGAGT
AAGTAGTTCGCCAGTTAATAGTTTGCGCAACGTTGTTGCCATTGCTACAGGCATCGTGGTGTCACGCTCG
TCGTTTGGTATGGCTTCATTCAGCTCCGGTTCCCAACGATCAAGGCGAGTTACATGATCCCCCATGTTGT
GCAAAAAAGCGGTTAGCTCCTTCGGTCCTCCGATCGTTGTCAGAAGTAAGTTGGCCGCAGTGTTATCACT
CATGGTTATGGCAGCACTGCATAATTCTCTTACTGTCATGCCATCCGTAAGATGCTTTTCTGTGACTGGT
GAGTACTCAACCAAGTCATTCTGAGAATAGTGTATGCGGCGACCGAGTTGCTCTTGCCCGGCGTCAATAC
GGGATAATACCGCGCCACATAGCAGAACTTTAAAAGTGCTCATCATTGGAAAACGTTCTTCGGGGCGAAA
ACTCTCAAGGATCTTACCGCTGTTGAGATCCAGTTCGATGTAACCCACTCGTGCACCCAACTGATCTTCA
GCATCTTTTACTTTCACCAGCGTTTCTGGGTGAGCAAAAACAGGAAGGCAAAATGCCGCAAAAAAGGGAA
TAAGGGCGACACGGAAATGTTGAATACTCATACTCTTCCTTTTTCAATATTATTGAAGCATTTATCAGGG
TTATTGTCTCATGAGCGGATACATATTTGAATGTATTTAGAAAAATAAACAAATAGGGGTTCCGCGCACA
TTTCCCCGAAAAGTGCCACCTGAC
Features (pLannotate 1.2.2; 38 found; start..end, strand, type, name):
     31..83      -  misc_feature   bom (fragment): basis of mobility region from pBR322
    242..621     +  enhancer       CMV enhancer: human cytomegalovirus immediate early enhancer
    622..821     +  promoter       CMV promoter: human cytomegalovirus (CMV) immediate early promoter
    839..1019    +  LTR            5' LTR (truncated): truncated 5' long terminal repeat (LTR) from HIV-1
   1066..1191    +  misc_feature   HIV-1 Ψ: packaging signal of human immunodeficiency virus type 1
   1175..1538    +  CDS            HIV-1 gag (fragment): gag protein from human immunodeficiency virus 1; gag
   1684..1917    +  misc_feature   RRE: The Rev response element (RRE) of HIV-1 allows for Rev-dependent mRNA export from the nucleus to the cytoplasm.
   2294..2394    +  CDS            Rev (fragment): human immunodeficiency virus 1 (HIV-1) Rev protein; rev; enhances nuclear export of unspliced and incompletely spliced viral mRNAs
   2444..2561    +  misc_feature   cPPT/CTS: central polypurine tract and central termination sequence of HIV-1
   2647..2913    +  promoter       tight TRE promoter (fragment): Tet-responsive promoter PTight, consisting of seven tet operator sequences followed by the minimal CMV promoter
   2918..3166    +  CDS            BANF1 (fragment): BAF_HUMAN - Also known as BAF, BCRG1. Experimental evidence at protein level: Swiss-Prot protein existence level 1. (Microbial infection) In case of poxvirus infection, has an antiviral activity by blocking viral DNA replication. From Homo sapiens (Human).
   3217..3457    +  promoter       U6 promoter: RNA polymerase III promoter for human U6 snRNA
   3504..3537    +  protein_bind   loxP: Cre-mediated recombination occurs in the 8-bp core sequence (GCATACAT). Cre recombinase
   3577..3610    +  protein_bind   loxP: Cre-mediated recombination occurs in the 8-bp core sequence (GCATACAT). Cre recombinase
   3611..3675    +  misc_RNA       tracrRNA (fragment): trans-activating CRISPR RNA for the Streptococcus pyogenes CRISPR/Cas9 system
   3682..3725    +  misc_RNA       gRNA scaffold (fragment): guide RNA scaffold for the Streptococcus pyogenes CRISPR/Cas9 system
   3891..4237    +  promoter       PGK promoter (fragment): mouse phosphoglycerate kinase 1 promoter
   4229..4343    +  promoter       PGK promoter (fragment): mouse phosphoglycerate kinase 1 promoter
   4431..5222    +  CDS            neo: KKA2_KLEPN - Also known as kan, nptII. Experimental evidence at protein level: Swiss-Prot protein existence level 1. Resistance to kanamycin, neomycin, paromomycin, ribostamycin, butirosin and gentamicin B. From Klebsiella pneumoniae.
   5224..5245    +  misc_feature   MCS (fragment): pBluescript multiple cloning site
   5248..5836    +  misc_feature   WPRE: woodchuck hepatitis virus posttranscriptional regulatory element
   5773..6354    +  CDS            nef (fragment): NEF_HV1H2 - Experimental evidence at protein level: Swiss-Prot protein existence level 1. Extracellular Nef protein targets CD4(+) T-lymphocytes for apoptosis by interacting with CXCR4 surface receptors. From Human immunodeficiency virus type 1 group M subtype B (isolate HXB2) (HIV-1).
   6361..6541    +  LTR            5' LTR (truncated): truncated 5' long terminal repeat (LTR) from HIV-1
   6573..6797    +  polyA_signal   bGH poly(A) signal: bovine growth hormone polyadenylation signal
   6801..6822    +  promoter       SV40 promoter (fragment): SV40 enhancer and early promoter
   6843..7271    +  rep_origin     f1 ori (sequence partly withheld): f1 bacteriophage origin of replication; arrow indicates direction of (+) strand synthesis
   7285..7614    +  promoter       SV40 promoter: SV40 enhancer and early promoter
   7662..7709    +  promoter       EM7 promoter: synthetic bacterial promoter&nbsp
   7728..8102    +  CDS            BleoR: antibiotic-binding protein; Sh ble from Streptoalloteichus hindustanus; confers resistance to bleomycin, phleomycin, and Zeocin™
   8112..8237    +  CDS            ble (fragment): BLE_KLEPN - Experimental evidence at protein level: Swiss-Prot protein existence level 1. Binding protein with a strong affinity to the bleomycin family of antibiotics. Binds to CL990; an antimitotic-antibiotic compound. From Klebsiella pneumoniae.
   8232..8353    +  polyA_signal   SV40 poly(A) signal: SV40 polyadenylation signal
   8426..8442    -  protein_bind   lac operator: The lac repressor binds to the lac operator to inhibit transcription in E. coli. This inhibition can be relieved by adding lactose or isopropyl-β-D-thiogalactopyranoside (IPTG). lac repressor encoded by lacI
   8450..8480    -  promoter       lac promoter: promoter for the E. coli lac operon
   8495..8516    -  protein_bind   CAP binding site: CAP binding activates transcription in the presence of cAMP. E. coli catabolite activator protein
   8529..8621    -  CDS            lacI (fragment): lac repressor; lacI; The lac repressor binds to the lac operator to inhibit transcription in E. coli. This inhibition can be relieved by adding lactose or isopropyl-β-D-thiogalactopyranoside (IPTG).
   8804..9392    -  rep_origin     ori: high-copy-number ColE1/pMB1/pBR322/pUC origin of replication
   9563..10423   -  CDS            AmpR: β-lactamase; bla; confers resistance to ampicillin, carbenicillin, and related antibiotics
  10424..10528   -  promoter       AmpR promoter: bla
