[The description below was written by a language model from this plasmid's Addgene catalogue record and pLannotate feature annotations shown in this document.]
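Description:
pLenti-SwitchON-sgCh2-2 is a third-generation-style HIV-1 lentiviral transfer plasmid built on the pLenti-SwitchON backbone. It delivers a negative-control CRISPR guide that targets a human intergenic region rather than a gene. It is propagated in E. coli through a high-copy ColE1/pUC-type origin with ampicillin resistance, and an f1 origin is also present. The viral genome is transcribed from a CMV enhancer/promoter fused to a truncated 5' LTR. It carries the Ψ packaging signal with a partial gag sequence, the RRE, cPPT/CTS, WPRE and a truncated 3' LTR followed by a bGH polyadenylation signal. An SV40/EM7-driven bleomycin/Zeocin resistance cassette lies outside the LTRs in the plasmid backbone.

The payload is a human U6 promoter followed by two closely spaced loxP sites that sit immediately upstream of the S. pyogenes Cas9 guide scaffold. This arrangement fits a Cre-switchable sgRNA design, in which recombination between the loxP sites converts an inactive guide cassette into a functional one. The stated tamoxifen inducibility would then depend on a tamoxifen-regulated Cre, which is not annotated on this plasmid and would presumably be supplied separately. The record does not spell out this mechanism. Cas9 is likewise not encoded here. A mouse PGK promoter drives the neomycin resistance gene, allowing G418 selection of transduced mammalian cells. The automated annotation also reports a fragment of a tight TRE promoter and a BANF1 fragment upstream of U6, and the record does not explain their role. The construct serves as a cutting control alongside gene-targeting guides in inducible knockout experiments, in the context of a study of VRK1 dependency in nervous system cancers.
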