Addgene plasmid #199637: pLenti-SwitchON-sgCh2-2
Purpose: Tamoxifen-inducible expression of sgRNA control targeting intergenic region
Depositing lab: William Hahn. Depositing organization: Dana-Farber Cancer Institute. Publication: VRK1 as a synthetic lethal target in VRK2 promoter-methylated cancers of the nervous system. So J, Mabe NW, Englinger B, Chow KH, Moyer SM, Yerrum S, Trissal MC, Marques JG, Kwon JJ, Shim B, Pal S, Panditharatna E, Quinn T, Schaefer DA, Jeong D, Mayhew DL, Hwang J, Beroukhim R, Ligon KL, Stegmaier K, Filbin MG, Hahn WC. JCI Insight. 2022 Oct 10;7(19):e158755. doi: 10.1172/jci.insight.158755. PubMed 36040810.
Backbone
  Vector backbone: pLenti-SwitchON
  Vector type: Lentiviral
  Selectable markers: Neomycin (select with G418)
Growth in bacteria
  Bacterial resistance: Ampicillin, 100 μg/mL
  Growth temperature: 30°C
  Growth strain: NEB Stable
  Copy number: High Copy
Gene/Insert
  Gene/Insert name: N/A
  gRNA/shRNA sequence: GGTGTGCGTATGAAGCAGTG
  Species: H. sapiens (human)
  Cloning method: Restriction Enzyme; 5′ cloning site Unknown (unknown if destroyed)
Terms and licenses: Academic/Nonprofit Terms; Industry Terms: Not Available to Industry
How to cite: pLenti-SwitchON-sgCh2-2 was a gift from William Hahn (Addgene plasmid # 199637 ; http://n2t.net/addgene:199637 ; RRID:Addgene_199637)
